>Addgene plasmid #232970 | pAG415Gal_Gcn4 R2 | addgene full sequence | sequence record 465906 | Addgene NGS Result
ACGAAAGGGCCTCGTGATACGCCTATTTTTATAGGTTAATGTCATGATAATAATGGTTTCTTAGGACGGA
TCGCTTGCCTGTAACTTACACGCGCCTCGTATCTTTTAATGATGGAATAATTTGGGAATTTACTCTGTGT
TTATTTATTTTTATGTTTTGTATTTGGATTTTAGAAAGTAAATAAAGAAGGTAGAAGAGTTACGGAATGA
AGAAAAAAAAATAAACAAAGGTTTAAAAAATTTCAACAAAAAGCGTACTTTACATATATATTTATTAGAC
AAGAAAAGCAGATTAAATAGATATACATTCGATTAACGATAAGTAAAATGTAAAATCACAGGATTTTCGT
GTGTGGTCTTCTACACAGACAAGATGAAACAATTCGGCATTAATACCTGAGAGCAGGAAGAGCAAGATAA
AAGGTAGTATTTGTTGGCGATCCCCCTAGAGTCTTTTACATCTTCGGAAAACAAAAACTATTTTTTCTTT
AATTTCTTTTTTTACTTTCTATTTTTAATTTATATATTTATATTAAAAAATTTAAATTATAATTATTTTT
ATAGCACGTGATGAAAAGGACCCAGGTGGCACTTTTCGGGGAAATGTGCGCGGAACCCCTATTTGTTTAT
TTTTCTAAATACATTCAAATATGTATCCGCTCATGAGACAATAACCCTGATAAATGCTTCAATAATATTG
AAAAAGGAAGAGTATGAGTATTCAACATTTCCGTGTCGCCCTTATTCCCTTTTTTGCGGCATTTTGCCTT
CCTGTTTTTGCTCACCCAGAAACGCTGGTGAAAGTAAAAGATGCTGAAGATCAGTTGGGTGCACGAGTGG
GTTACATCGAACTGGATCTCAACAGCGGTAAGATCCTTGAGAGTTTTCGCCCCGAAGAACGTTTTCCAAT
GATGAGCACTTTTAAAGTTCTGCTATGTGGCGCGGTATTATCCCGTATTGACGCCGGGCAAGAGCAACTC
GGTCGCCGCATACACTATTCTCAGAATGACTTGGTTGAGTACTCACCAGTCACAGAAAAGCATCTTACGG
ATGGCATGACAGTAAGAGAATTATGCAGTGCTGCCATAACCATGAGTGATAACACTGCGGCCAACTTACT
TCTGACAACGATCGGAGGACCGAAGGAGCTAACCGCTTTTTTGCACAACATGGGGGATCATGTAACTCGC
CTTGATCGTTGGGAACCGGAGCTGAATGAAGCCATACCAAACGACGAGCGTGACACCACGATGCCTGTAG
CAATGGCAACAACGTTGCGCAAACTATTAACTGGCGAACTACTTACTCTAGCTTCCCGGCAACAATTAAT
AGACTGGATGGAGGCGGATAAAGTTGCAGGACCACTTCTGCGCTCGGCCCTTCCGGCTGGCTGGTTTATT
GCTGATAAATCTGGAGCCGGTGAGCGTGGGTCTCGCGGTATCATTGCAGCACTGGGGCCAGATGGTAAGC
CCTCCCGTATCGTAGTTATCTACACGACGGGGAGTCAGGCAACTATGGATGAACGAAATAGACAGATCGC
TGAGATAGGTGCCTCACTGATTAAGCATTGGTAACTGTCAGACCAAGTTTACTCATATATACTTTAGATT
GATTTAAAACTTCATTTTTAATTTAAAAGGATCTAGGTGAAGATCCTTTTTGATAATCTCATGACCAAAA
TCCCTTAACGTGAGTTTTCGTTCCACTGAGCGTCAGACCCCGTAGAAAAGATCAAAGGATCTTCTTGAGA
TCCTTTTTTTCTGCGCGTAATCTGCTGCTTGCAAACAAAAAAACCACCGCTACCAGCGGTGGTTTGTTTG
CCGGATCAAGAGCTACCAACTCTTTTTCCGAAGGTAACTGGCTTCAGCAGAGCGCAGATACCAAATACTG
TTCTTCTAGTGTAGCCGTAGTTAGGCCACCACTTCAAGAACTCTGTAGCACCGCCTACATACCTCGCTCT
GCTAATCCTGTTACCAGTGGCTGCTGCCAGTGGCGATAAGTCGTGTCTTACCGGGTTGGACTCAAGACGA
TAGTTACCGGATAAGGCGCAGCGGTCGGGCTGAACGGGGGGTTCGTGCACACAGCCCAGCTTGGAGCGAA
CGACCTACACCGAACTGAGATACCTACAGCGTGAGCTATGAGAAAGCGCCACGCTTCCCGAAGGGAGAAA
GGCGGACAGGTATCCGGTAAGCGGCAGGGTCGGAACAGGAGAGCGCACGAGGGAGCTTCCAGGGGGAAAC
GCCTGGTATCTTTATAGTCCTGTCGGGTTTCGCCACCTCTGACTTGAGCGTCGATTTTTGTGATGCTCGT
CAGGGGGGCGGAGCCTATGGAAAAACGCCAGCAACGCGGCCTTTTTACGGTTCCTGGCCTTTTGCTGGCC
TTTTGCTCACATGTTCTTTCCTGCGTTATCCCCTGATTCTGTGGATAACCGTATTACCGCCTTTGAGTGA
GCTGATACCGCTCGCCGCAGCCGAACGACCGAGCGCAGCGAGTCAGTGAGCGAGGAAGCGGAAGAGCGCC
CAATACGCAAACCGCCTCTCCCCGCGCGTTGGCCGATTCATTAATGCAGCTGGCACGACAGGTTTCCCGA
CTGGAAAGCGGGCAGTGAGCGCAACGCAATTAATGTGAGTTAGCTCACTCATTAGGCACCCCAGGCTTTA
CACTTTATGCTTCCGGCTCGTATGTTGTGTGGAATTGTGAGCGGATAACAATTTCACACAGGAAACAGCT
ATGACCATGATTACGCCAAGCGCGCAATTAACCCTCACTAAAGGGAACAAAAGCTGGAGCTCTAGTACGG
ATTAGAAGCCGCCGAGCGGGTGACAGCCCTCCGAAGGAAGACTCTCCTCCGTGCGTCCTCGTCTTCACCG
GTCGCGTTCCTGAAACGCAGATGTGCCTCGCGCCGCACTGCTCCGAACAATAAAGATTCTACAATACTAG
CTTTTATGGTTATGAAGAGGAAAAATTGGCAGTAACCTGGCCCCACAAACCTTCAAATGAACGAATCAAA
TTAACAACCATAGGATGATAATGCGATTAGTTTTTTAGCCTTATTTCTGGGGTAATTAATCAGCGAAGCG
ATGATTTTTGATCTATTAACAGATATATAAATGCAAAAACTGCATAACCACTTTAACTAATACTTTCAAC
ATTTTCGGTTTGTATTACTTCTTATTCAAATGTAATAAAAGTATCAACAAAAAATTGTTAATATACCTCT
ATACTTTAACGTCAAGGAGAAAAAACCCCGGATTCTAGAACTAGTGGATCCCCCATCACAAGTTTGTACA
AAAAAGCAGGCTTCGAGAACCTGTATTTTCAGGGTAGCATGAGCACCGATAGCACCCCGATGTTTGAATA
TGAAAATCTGGAAGATAACAGCCGTGAATGGACCAGCCTGTTTGATAATGATATTCCGGTTACCACCGAT
GATGTTAGCCTGGCAGATCGTGCAATTGAAAGCGGTAGCGGTTCAGGTAGCGGTAGTCCGGAAAGCAGCG
ATCCGGCAGCACTGAAACGTGCCCGTAATACCGAAGCAGCACGTCGTAGCCGTGCACGTAAACTGCAGCG
TATGAAACAGTTAGAAGATAAGGTTGAAGAACTGCTGTGCAAAAACTATCACCTGGAAAATGAAGTTGCC
CGTCTGAAAAAACTGGTTGGTGAACGTTAAGACCCAGCTTTCTTGTACAAAGTGGTGATGGGCTGCAGGA
ATTCGATATCAAGCTCGAGTCATGTAATTAGTTATGTCACGCTTACATTCACGCCCTCCCCCCACATCCG
CTCTAACCGAAAAGGAAGGAGTTAGACAACCTGAAGTCTAGGTCCCTATTTATTTTTTTATAGTTATGTT
AGTATTAAGAACGTTATTTATATTTCAAATTTTTCTTTTTTTTCTGTACAGACGCGTGTACGCATGTAAC
ATTATACTGAAAACCTTGCTTGAGAAGGTTTTGGGACGCTCGAAGGCTTTAATTTGCGGCCGGTACCCAA
TTCGCCCTATAGTGAGTCGTATTACGCGCGCTCACTGGCCGTCGTTTTACAACGTCGTGACTGGGAAAAC
CCTGGCGTTACCCAACTTAATCGCCTTGCAGCACATCCCCCTTTCGCCAGCTGGCGTAATAGCGAAGAGG
CCCGCACCGATCGCCCTTCCCAACAGTTGCGCAGCCTGAATGGCGAATGG
[124 nt withheld, positions 4181-4304]
C
[91 nt withheld, positions 4306-4396]
A
[49 nt withheld, positions 4398-4446]
CCTTTGACGTTGGAGTCCACGTTCTTT
[37 nt withheld, positions 4474-4510]
ACCCTATCTCGGTCTATTCTTTTGATTTATAAGGGATTTTGCCGATTTCGGCCTATTGGTTAAAAAATGA
GCTGATTTAACAAAAATTTAACGCGAATTTTAACAAAATATTAACGCTTACAATTTCCTGATGCGGTATT
TTCTCCTTACGCATCTGTGCGGTATTTCACACCGCATATCGACCGGTCGAGGAGAACTTCTAGTATATCT
ACATACCTAATATTATTGCCTTATTAAAAATGGAATCCCAACAATTACATCAAAATCCACATTCTCTTCA
AAATCAATTGTCCTGTACTTCCTTGTTCATGTGTGTTCAAAAACGTTATATTTATAGGATAATTATACTC
TATTTCTCAACAAGTAATTGGTTGTTTGGCCGAGCGGTCTAAGGCGCCTGATTCAAGAAATATCTTGACC
GCAGTTAACTGTGGGAATACTCAGGTATCGTAAGATGCAAGAGTTCGAATCTCTTAGCAACCATTATTTT
TTTCCTCAACATAACGAGAACACACAGGGGCGCTATCGCACAGAATCAAATTCGATGACTGGAAATTTTT
TGTTAATTTCAGAGGTCGCCTGACGCATATACCTTTTTCAACTGAAAAATTGGGAGAAAAAGGAAAGGTG
AGAGCGCCGGAACCGGCTTTTCATATAGAATAGAGAAGCGTTCATGACTAAATGCTTGCATCACAATACT
TGAAGTTGACAATATTATTTAAGGACCTATTGTTTTTTCCAATAGGTGGTTAGCAATCGTCTTACTTTCT
AACTTTTCTTACCTTTTACATTTCAGCAATATATATATATATATTTCAAGGATATACCATTCTAATGTCT
GCCCCTAAGAAGATCGTCGTTTTGCCAGGTGACCACGTTGGTCAAGAAATCACAGCCGAAGCCATTAAGG
TTCTTAAAGCTATTTCTGATGTTCGTTCCAATGTCAAGTTCGATTTCGAAAATCATTTAATTGGTGGTGC
TGCTATCGATGCTACAGGTGTTCCACTTCCAGATGAGGCGCTGGAAGCCTCCAAGAAGGCTGATGCCGTT
TTGTTAGGTGCTGTGGGTGGTCCTAAATGGGGTACCGGTAGTGTTAGACCTGAACAAGGTTTACTAAAAA
TCCGTAAAGAACTTCAATTGTACGCCAACTTAAGACCATGTAACTTTGCATCCGACTCTCTTTTAGACTT
ATCTCCAATCAAGCCACAATTTGCTAAAGGTACTGACTTCGTTGTTGTCAGAGAATTAGTGGGAGGTATT
TACTTTGGTAAGAGAAAGGAAGACGATGGTGATGGTGTCGCTTGGGATAGTGAACAATACACCGTTCCAG
AAGTGCAAAGAATCACAAGAATGGCCGCTTTCATGGCCCTACAACATGAGCCACCATTGCCTATTTGGTC
CTTGGATAAAGCTAATGTTTTGGCCTCTTCAAGATTATGGAGAAAAACTGTGGAGGAAACCATCAAGAAC
GAATTCCCTACATTGAAGGTTCAACATCAATTGATTGATTCTGCCGCCATGATCCTAGTTAAGAACCCAA
CCCACCTAAATGGTATTATAATCACCAGCAACATGTTTGGTGATATCATCTCCGATGAAGCCTCCGTTAT
CCCAGGTTCCTTGGGTTTGTTGCCATCTGCGTCCTTGGCCTCTTTGCCAGACAAGAACACCGCATTTGGT
TTGTACGAACCATGCCACGGTTCTGCTCCAGATTTGCCAAAGAATAAGGTCAACCCTATCGCCACTATCT
TGTCTGCTGCAATGATGTTGAAATTGTCATTGAACTTGCCTGAAGAAGGTAAGGCCATTGAAGATGCAGT
TAAAAAGGTTTTGGATGCAGGTATCAGAACTGGTGATTTAGGTGGTTCCAACAGTACCACCGAAGTCGGT
GATGCTGTCGCCGAAGAAGTTAAGAAAATCCTTGCTTAAAAAGATTCTCTTTTTTTATGATATTTGTACA
TAAACTTTATAAATGAAATTCATAATAGAAACGACACGAAATTACAAAATGGAATATGTTCATAGGGTAG
ACGAAACTATATACGCAATCTACATACATTTATCAAGAAGGAGAAAAAGGAGGATGTAAAGGAATACAGG
TAAGCAAATTGATACTAATGGCTCAACGTGATAAGGAAAAAGAATTGCACTTTAACATTAATATTGACAA
GGAGGAGGGCACCACACAAAAAGTTAGGTGTAACAGAAAATCATGAAACTATGATTCCTAATTTATATAT
TGGAGGATTTTCTCTAAAAAAAAAAAAATACAACAAATAAAAAACACTCAATGACCTGACCATTTGATGG
AGTTTAAGTCAATACCTTCTTGAACCATTTCCCATAATGGTGAAAGTTCCCTCAAGAATTTTACTCTGTC
AGAAACGGCCTTAACGACGTAGTCGATATGGTGCACTCTCAGTACAATCTGCTCTGATGCCGCATAGTTA
AGCCAGCCCCGACACCCGCCAACACCCGCTGACGCGCCCTGACGGGCTTGTCTGCTCCCGGCATCCGCTT
ACAGACAAGCTGTGACCGTCTCCGGGAGCTGCATGTGTCAGAGGTTTTCACCGTCATCACCGAAACGCGC
GAG
Features (pLannotate 1.2.2; 27 found; start..end, strand, type, name):
     69..572     -  misc_feature   CEN/ARS: S. cerevisiae CEN6 centromere fused to an autonomously replicating sequence
    609..713     +  promoter       AmpR promoter: bla
    714..1574    +  CDS            AmpR: β-lactamase; bla; confers resistance to ampicillin, carbenicillin, and related antibiotics
   1745..2333    +  rep_origin     ori: high-copy-number ColE1/pMB1/pBR322/pUC origin of replication
   2516..2608    +  CDS            lacI (fragment): lac repressor; lacI; The lac repressor binds to the lac operator to inhibit transcription in E. coli. This inhibition can be relieved by adding lactose or isopropyl-β-D-thiogalactopyranoside (IPTG).
   2621..2642    +  protein_bind   CAP binding site: CAP binding activates transcription in the presence of cAMP. E. coli catabolite activator protein
   2657..2687    +  promoter       lac promoter: promoter for the E. coli lac operon
   2695..2711    +  protein_bind   lac operator: The lac repressor binds to the lac operator to inhibit transcription in E. coli. This inhibition can be relieved by adding lactose or isopropyl-β-D-thiogalactopyranoside (IPTG). lac repressor encoded by lacI
   2756..2774    +  promoter       T3 promoter: promoter for bacteriophage T3 RNA polymerase
   2798..3239    +  promoter       GAL1 promoter: S. cerevisiae GAL1; inducible promoter, regulated by Gal4
   3254..3274    +  misc_feature   MCS (fragment): pBluescript multiple cloning site
   3278..3302    +  protein_bind   attB1: mutant version of attB; recombination site for the Gateway® BP reaction BP Clonase™
   3308..3324    +  CDS            TEV site (fragment): tobacco etch virus (TEV) protease recognition and cleavage site
   3497..3607    +  CDS            cpc-1 (fragment): CPC1_NEUCR - Experimental evidence at protein level: Swiss-Prot protein existence level 1. In N.crassa grown under amino acid starvation conditions, this protein is required for increasing the transcription of the genes coding for many amino acid biosynthetic pathways enzymes. This transcription factor binds and recognize the DNA sequence: 5'-TGACTC- 3'. From Neurospora crassa (strain ATCC 24698 / 74-OR23-1A / CBS 708.71 / DSM 1257 / FGSC 987).
   3672..3696    -  protein_bind   attB2: mutant version of attB; recombination site for the Gateway® BP reaction BP Clonase™
   3700..3725    +  misc_feature   MCS (fragment): pBluescript multiple cloning site
   3730..3977    +  terminator     CYC1 terminator: S. cerevisiae CYC1; transcription terminator for CYC1
   3996..4014    -  promoter       T7 promoter: promoter for bacteriophage T7 RNA polymerase
   4022..4177    +  CDS            lacZα (fragment): LacZα fragment of β-galactosidase; lacZ fragment
   4181..4609    +  rep_origin     f1 ori (sequence partly withheld): f1 bacteriophage origin of replication; arrow indicates direction of (+) strand synthesis
   4637..4689    -  misc_feature   bom (fragment): basis of mobility region from pBR322
   4720..4797    +  CDS            YO192_YEAST (fragment): Experimental evidence at protein level: Swiss-Prot protein existence level 1. From Saccharomyces cerevisiae (strain ATCC 204508 / S288c) (Baker's yeast).
   4937..5344    +  promoter       LEU2 promoter: S. cerevisiae LEU2
   5345..6439    +  CDS            LEU2: 3-isopropylmalate dehydrogenase, required for leucine biosynthesis; S. cerevisiae LEU2; yeast auxotrophic marker
   6801..6917    -  CDS            NFS1 (fragment): NFS1_YEAST - Also known as SPL1 From Saccharomyces cerevisiae (strain ATCC 204508 / S288c) (Baker's yeast).
   6916..6966    -  misc_feature   bom (fragment): basis of mobility region from pBR322
   7068..7103    -  CDS            rop (fragment): Rop protein, which maintains plasmids at low copy number; rop
