[The description below was written by a language model from this plasmid's Addgene catalogue record and pLannotate feature annotations shown in this document.]
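Description:
pAG415Gal_Gcn4 R2 is a yeast expression plasmid built on the Gateway destination vector pAG415Gal-ccdB, a centromeric E. coli–S. cerevisiae shuttle vector. In yeast it is maintained through a CEN6/ARS element, which normally gives stable, low-copy inheritance, and it is selected by complementation of leucine auxotrophy with the LEU2 marker under its own promoter. In bacteria it replicates from a high-copy ColE1/pUC-type origin and is selected with ampicillin through the β-lactamase gene. An f1 origin, lac promoter/operator and lacZα remnants, and flanking T3 and T7 promoters are carried over from the pBluescript-derived backbone. Several short annotated fragments (lacI, bom, rop, NFS1) are likewise backbone or marker-flanking remnants rather than functional elements.

The expression cassette consists of the GAL1 promoter, the insert flanked by attB1 and attB2 sites left by Gateway recombination (replacing the ccdB counter-selection cassette), and the CYC1 terminator. The insert encodes an "R+" variant of the S. cerevisiae transcription factor Gcn4 carrying K118R and K140R lysine-to-arginine substitutions, preceded by an N-terminal TEV protease cleavage site. The attB-flanked region spans only about 400 nt, which suggests that a portion of Gcn4 rather than the full-length protein may be encoded, although the record does not state this. The automated annotation labels part of the insert as Neurospora cpc-1, which reflects homology with the Gcn4 orthologue rather than a separate gene. GAL1 is regulated by Gal4, so expression is switched on by galactose. The plasmid is intended for galactose-induced expression of this Gcn4 variant in yeast, and the associated publication examines the roles of condensates and soluble complexes in transcription factor function.
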