Addgene plasmid #232970: pAG415Gal_Gcn4 R2
Purpose: Galactose iduced expression of Gcn4 R+ in yeast
Depositing lab: Aseem Ansari & Tanja Mittag. Depositing organization: St. Jude Children's Research Hospital. Publication: Reconciling competing models on the roles of condensates and soluble complexes in transcription factor function. Bremer A, Lang WH, Kempen RP, Sweta K, Taylor AB, Borgia MB, Ansari AZ, Mittag T. bioRxiv [Preprint]. 2024 Nov 22:2024.11.21.624739. doi: 10.1101/2024.11.21.624739. PubMed 39605529.
Backbone
  Vector backbone: pAG415Gal-ccdB
  Backbone manufacturer: Susan Lindquist (Addgene #14145)
  Vector type: Yeast Expression
  Selectable markers: LEU2
Growth in bacteria
  Bacterial resistance: Ampicillin, 100 μg/mL
  Growth temperature: 37°C
  Growth strain: DH5alpha
  Copy number: High Copy
Gene/Insert
  Gene/Insert name: Gcn4 R+
  Species: S. cerevisiae (budding yeast)
  Mutation: K118R, K140R
  Promoter: Gal1
  Tag / fusion protein: TEV cleavage site (N terminal on insert)
  Cloning method: Gateway Cloning
Terms and licenses: Academic/Nonprofit Terms; Industry Terms: Not Available to Industry
Depositor comments: Please visit https://doi.org/10.1101/2024.11.21.624739 for bioRxiv preprint.
How to cite: pAG415Gal_Gcn4 R2 was a gift from Aseem Ansari & Tanja Mittag (Addgene plasmid # 232970 ; http://n2t.net/addgene:232970 ; RRID:Addgene_232970)
